Addgene plasmid #196519: pcDNA3.1-Ctdnep1_D67E-2xFlag
Purpose: Expression of Ctdnep1_D67E-2xFlag
Depositing lab: Edgar Gomes. Publication: Ctdnep1 and Eps8L2 regulate dorsal actin cables for nuclear positioning during cell migration. Calero-Cuenca FJ, Osorio DS, Carvalho-Marques S, Sridhara SC, Oliveira LM, Jiao Y, Diaz J, Janota CS, Cadot B, Gomes ER. Curr Biol. 2021 Apr 12;31(7):1521-1530.e8. doi: 10.1016/j.cub.2021.01.007. Epub 2021 Feb 9. PubMed 33567288.
Backbone
  Vector backbone: pcDNA3.1
  Vector type: Mammalian Expression
  Selectable markers: Neomycin (select with G418)
Growth in bacteria
  Bacterial resistance: Ampicillin, 100 μg/mL
  Growth temperature: 37°C
  Growth strain: DH5alpha
  Copy number: High Copy
Gene/Insert
  Gene/Insert name: Ctdnep1_D67E-2xFlag
  Species: H. sapiens (human)
  Insert size (bp): 795
  Mutation: D67E mutation (phosphastase dead)
  Entrez Gene: CTDNEP1 (a.k.a. DULLARD, HSA011916, NET56)
  Promoter: CMV promoter; T7 promoter
  Tag / fusion protein: 2xFlag (C terminal on insert)
  Cloning method: Unknown
Terms and licenses: Academic/Nonprofit Terms; Industry Terms: Not Available to Industry
How to cite: pcDNA3.1-Ctdnep1_D67E-2xFlag was a gift from Edgar Gomes (Addgene plasmid # 196519 ; http://n2t.net/addgene:196519 ; RRID:Addgene_196519)
