[The description below was written by a language model from this plasmid's Addgene catalogue record and pLannotate feature annotations shown in this document.]
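Description:
pcDNA3.1-Ctdnep1_D67E-2xFlag is a mammalian expression plasmid of about 6.2 kb built on the pcDNA3.1 backbone. It is maintained in E. coli through a high-copy ColE1/pUC-type origin and an ampicillin resistance gene (β-lactamase with its own promoter), and it also carries an f1 phage origin for single-stranded DNA production. For selection in mammalian cells, an SV40 enhancer/early promoter drives the neomycin phosphotransferase gene, terminated by an SV40 polyadenylation signal, so stably transfected cells can be selected with G418. Several small annotated fragments (a truncated HIV-1 LTR match, lac promoter/operator and lacI pieces, a ble fragment, a bom fragment) are short partial matches from the automated annotation, most likely backbone remnants rather than functional parts of the design.

The payload is the human CTDNEP1 (Dullard) coding sequence, placed downstream of the CMV immediate-early enhancer and promoter and followed by the bovine growth hormone polyadenylation signal. A T7 promoter sits between the CMV promoter and the insert, which would permit in vitro transcription. CTDNEP1 is a serine/threonine phosphatase that, together with CNEP1R1, dephosphorylates lipins and influences nuclear envelope and ER membrane lipid composition. This version carries the D67E substitution, recorded as phosphatase-dead, and is fused at its C terminus to two FLAG epitopes (picked up in the feature table as a partial match to a multi-FLAG tag) for detection or immunoprecipitation. The construct serves to express a catalytically inactive, tagged CTDNEP1 in mammalian cells. The associated publication concerns Ctdnep1 in dorsal actin cable regulation and nuclear positioning during cell migration, where such a mutant would test dependence on phosphatase activity.
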