Features (pLannotate 1.2.2; 22 found; start..end, strand, type, name):
    116..495     +  enhancer       CMV enhancer: human cytomegalovirus immediate early enhancer
    496..699     +  promoter       CMV promoter: human cytomegalovirus (CMV) immediate early promoter
    695..728     +  LTR            5' LTR (truncated) (fragment): truncated 5' long terminal repeat (LTR) from HIV-1
    744..762     +  promoter       T7 promoter: promoter for bacteriophage T7 RNA polymerase
    856..873     +  misc_feature   MCS (fragment): pBluescript multiple cloning site
    873..1604    +  CDS            CTDNEP1: CNEP1_HUMAN - Also known as DULLARD. Experimental evidence at protein level: Swiss-Prot protein existence level 1. Serine/threonine protein phosphatase forming with CNEP1R1 an active phosphatase complex that dephosphorylates and may activate LPIN1 and LPIN2. LPIN1 and LPIN2 are phosphatidate phosphatases that catalyze the conversion of phosphatidic acid to diacylglycerol and control the metabolism of fatty acids at different levels. May indirectly modulate the lipid composition of nuclear and/or endoplasmic reticulum membranes and be required for proper nuclear membrane morphology and/or dynam
   1623..1651    +  CDS            5xFLAG (fragment): five tandem FLAG® epitope tags
   1711..1935    +  polyA_signal   bGH poly(A) signal: bovine growth hormone polyadenylation signal
   1939..1960    +  promoter       SV40 promoter (fragment): SV40 enhancer and early promoter
   1981..2409    +  rep_origin     f1 ori (sequence partly withheld): f1 bacteriophage origin of replication; arrow indicates direction of (+) strand synthesis
   2423..2752    +  promoter       SV40 promoter: SV40 enhancer and early promoter
   2819..3610    +  CDS            neo: KKA2_KLEPN - Also known as kan, nptII. Experimental evidence at protein level: Swiss-Prot protein existence level 1. Resistance to kanamycin, neomycin, paromomycin, ribostamycin, butirosin and gentamicin B. From Klebsiella pneumoniae.
   3634..3792    +  CDS            ble (fragment): BLE_KLEPN - Experimental evidence at protein level: Swiss-Prot protein existence level 1. Binding protein with a strong affinity to the bleomycin family of antibiotics. Binds to CL990; an antimitotic-antibiotic compound. From Klebsiella pneumoniae.
   3787..3908    +  polyA_signal   SV40 poly(A) signal: SV40 polyadenylation signal
   3981..3997    -  protein_bind   lac operator: The lac repressor binds to the lac operator to inhibit transcription in E. coli. This inhibition can be relieved by adding lactose or isopropyl-β-D-thiogalactopyranoside (IPTG). lac repressor encoded by lacI
   4005..4035    -  promoter       lac promoter: promoter for the E. coli lac operon
   4050..4071    -  protein_bind   CAP binding site: CAP binding activates transcription in the presence of cAMP. E. coli catabolite activator protein
   4084..4176    -  CDS            lacI (fragment): lac repressor; lacI; The lac repressor binds to the lac operator to inhibit transcription in E. coli. This inhibition can be relieved by adding lactose or isopropyl-β-D-thiogalactopyranoside (IPTG).
   4359..4947    -  rep_origin     ori: high-copy-number ColE1/pMB1/pBR322/pUC origin of replication
   5118..5978    -  CDS            AmpR: β-lactamase; bla; confers resistance to ampicillin, carbenicillin, and related antibiotics
   5979..6083    -  promoter       AmpR promoter: bla
   6142..6194    -  misc_feature   bom (fragment): basis of mobility region from pBR322
>Addgene plasmid #196519 | pcDNA3.1-Ctdnep1_D67E-2xFlag | addgene full sequence | sequence record 386702 | Addgene NGS Result
GCGAGCAAAATTTAAGCTACAACAAGGCAAGGCTTGACCGACAATTGCATGAAGAATCTGCTTAGGGTTA
GGCGTTTTGCGCTGCTTCGCGATGTACGGGCCAGATATACGCGTTGACATTGATTATTGACTAGTTATTA
ATAGTAATCAATTACGGGGTCATTAGTTCATAGCCCATATATGGAGTTCCGCGTTACATAACTTACGGTA
AATGGCCCGCCTGGCTGACCGCCCAACGACCCCCGCCCATTGACGTCAATAATGACGTATGTTCCCATAG
TAACGCCAATAGGGACTTTCCATTGACGTCAATGGGTGGAGTATTTACGGTAAACTGCCCACTTGGCAGT
ACATCAAGTGTATCATATGCCAAGTACGCCCCCTATTGACGTCAATGACGGTAAATGGCCCGCCTGGCAT
TATGCCCAGTACATGACCTTATGGGACTTTCCTACTTGGCAGTACATCTACGTATTAGTCATCGCTATTA
CCATGGTGATGCGGTTTTGGCAGTACATCAATGGGCGTGGATAGCGGTTTGACTCACGGGGATTTCCAAG
TCTCCACCCCATTGACGTCAATGGGAGTTTGTTTTGGCACCAAAATCAACGGGACTTTCCAAAATGTCGT
AACAACTCCGCCCCATTGACGCAAATGGGCGGTAGGCGTGTACGGTGGGAGGTCTATATAAGCAGAGCTC
TCTGGCTAACTAGAGAACCCACTGCTTACTGGCTTATCGAAATTAATACGACTCACTATAGGGAGACCCA
AGCTGGCTAGCGTTTAAACTTAAGCTTGGTACCGAGCTCGGATCCACTAGTCCAGTGTGGTGGAATTCTG
CAGATATCCAGCACAGTGGCGGCCGCTCTAGAATGATGCGGACGCAGTGTCTGCTGGGGCTGCGCACGTT
CGTGGCCTTCGCCGCCAAGCTCTGGAGCTTCTTCATTTACCTTTTGCGGAGGCAGATCCGCACGGTAATT
CAGTACCAAACTGTTCGATATGATATCCTCCCCTTATCTCCTGTGTCCCGGAATCGGCTAGCCCAGGTGA
AGAGGAAGATCCTGGTGCTGGAGCTGGATGAGACACTTATTCACTCCCACCATGATGGGGTCCTGAGGCC
CACAGTCCGGCCTGGTACGCCTCCTGACTTCATCCTCAAGGTGGTAATAGACAAACATCCTGTCCGGTTT
TTTGTACATAAGAGGCCCCATGTGGATTTCTTCCTGGAAGTGGTGAGCCAGTGGTACGAGCTGGTGGTGT
TTACAGCAAGCATGGAGATCTATGGCTCTGCTGTGGCAGATAAACTGGACAATAGCAGAAGCATTCTTAA
GAGGAGATATTACAGACAGCACTGCACTTTGGAGTTGGGCAGCTACATCAAGGACCTCTCTGTGGTCCAC
AGTGACCTCTCCAGCATTGTGATCCTGGATAACTCCCCAGGGGCTTACAGGAGCCATCCAGACAATGCCA
TCCCCATCAAATCCTGGTTCAGTGACCCCAGCGACACAGCCCTTCTCAACCTGCTCCCAATGCTGGATGC
CCTCAGGTTCACCGCTGATGTTCGTTCCGTGCTGAGCCGAAACCTTCACCAACATCGGCTCTGGAAGCTT
GATTATAAAGATGACGATGACAAGGATTATAAAGATGACGATGACAAGTAAGTCGACCTCGAGTCTAGAG
GGCCCGTTTAAACCCGCTGATCAGCCTCGACTGTGCCTTCTAGTTGCCAGCCATCTGTTGTTTGCCCCTC
CCCCGTGCCTTCCTTGACCCTGGAAGGTGCCACTCCCACTGTCCTTTCCTAATAAAATGAGGAAATTGCA
TCGCATTGTCTGAGTAGGTGTCATTCTATTCTGGGGGGTGGGGTGGGGCAGGACAGCAAGGGGGAGGATT
GGGAAGACAATAGCAGGCATGCTGGGGATGCGGTGGGCTCTATGGCTTCTGAGGCGGAAAGAACCAGCTG
GGGCTCTAGGGGGTATCCCC
[124 nt withheld, positions 1981-2104]
C
[91 nt withheld, positions 2106-2196]
A
[49 nt withheld, positions 2198-2246]
CCTTTGACGTTGGAGTCCACGTTCTTT
[37 nt withheld, positions 2274-2310]
ACCCTATCTCGGTCTATTCTTTTGATTTATAAGGGATTTTGCCGATTTCGGCCTATTGGTTAAAAAATGA
GCTGATTTAACAAAAATTTAACGCGAATTAATTCTGTGGAATGTGTGTCAGTTAGGGTGTGGAAAGTCCC
CAGGCTCCCCAGCAGGCAGAAGTATGCAAAGCATGCATCTCAATTAGTCAGCAACCAGGTGTGGAAAGTC
CCCAGGCTCCCCAGCAGGCAGAAGTATGCAAAGCATGCATCTCAATTAGTCAGCAACCATAGTCCCGCCC
CTAACTCCGCCCATCCCGCCCCTAACTCCGCCCAGTTCCGCCCATTCTCCGCCCCATGGCTGACTAATTT
TTTTTATTTATGCAGAGGCCGAGGCCGCCTCTGCCTCTGAGCTATTCCAGAAGTAGTGAGGAGGCTTTTT
TGGAGGCCTAGGCTTTTGCAAAAAGCTCCCGGGAGCTTGTATATCCATTTTCGGATCTGATCAAGAGACA
GGATGAGGATCGTTTCGCATGATTGAACAAGATGGATTGCACGCAGGTTCTCCGGCCGCTTGGGTGGAGA
GGCTATTCGGCTATGACTGGGCACAACAGACAATCGGCTGCTCTGATGCCGCCGTGTTCCGGCTGTCAGC
GCAGGGGCGCCCGGTTCTTTTTGTCAAGACCGACCTGTCCGGTGCCCTGAATGAACTGCAGGACGAGGCA
GCGCGGCTATCGTGGCTGGCCACGACGGGCGTTCCTTGCGCAGCTGTGCTCGACGTTGTCACTGAAGCGG
GAAGGGACTGGCTGCTATTGGGCGAAGTGCCGGGGCAGGATCTCCTGTCATCTCACCTTGCTCCTGCCGA
GAAAGTATCCATCATGGCTGATGCAATGCGGCGGCTGCATACGCTTGATCCGGCTACCTGCCCATTCGAC
CACCAAGCGAAACATCGCATCGAGCGAGCACGTACTCGGATGGAAGCCGGTCTTGTCGATCAGGATGATC
TGGACGAAGAGCATCAGGGGCTCGCGCCAGCCGAACTGTTCGCCAGGCTCAAGGCGCGCATGCCCGACGG
CGAGGATCTCGTCGTGACCCATGGCGATGCCTGCTTGCCGAATATCATGGTGGAAAATGGCCGCTTTTCT
GGATTCATCGACTGTGGCCGGCTGGGTGTGGCGGACCGCTATCAGGACATAGCGTTGGCTACCCGTGATA
TTGCTGAAGAGCTTGGCGGCGAATGGGCTGACCGCTTCCTCGTGCTTTACGGTATCGCCGCTCCCGATTC
GCAGCGCATCGCCTTCTATCGCCTTCTTGACGAGTTCTTCTGAGCGGGACTCTGGGGTTCGAAATGACCG
ACCAAGCGACGCCCAACCTGCCATCACGAGATTTCGATTCCACCGCCGCCTTCTATGAAAGGTTGGGCTT
CGGAATCGTTTTCCGGGACGCCGGCTGGATGATCCTCCAGCGCGGGGATCTCATGCTGGAGTTCTTCGCC
CACCCCAACTTGTTTATTGCAGCTTATAATGGTTACAAATAAAGCAATAGCATCACAAATTTCACAAATA
AAGCATTTTTTTCACTGCATTCTAGTTGTGGTTTGTCCAAACTCATCAATGTATCTTATCATGTCTGTAT
ACCGTCGACCTCTAGCTAGAGCTTGGCGTAATCATGGTCATAGCTGTTTCCTGTGTGAAATTGTTATCCG
CTCACAATTCCACACAACATACGAGCCGGAAGCATAAAGTGTAAAGCCTGGGGTGCCTAATGAGTGAGCT
AACTCACATTAATTGCGTTGCGCTCACTGCCCGCTTTCCAGTCGGGAAACCTGTCGTGCCAGCTGCATTA
ATGAATCGGCCAACGCGCGGGGAGAGGCGGTTTGCGTATTGGGCGCTCTTCCGCTTCCTCGCTCACTGAC
TCGCTGCGCTCGGTCGTTCGGCTGCGGCGAGCGGTATCAGCTCACTCAAAGGCGGTAATACGGTTATCCA
CAGAATCAGGGGATAACGCAGGAAAGAACATGTGAGCAAAAGGCCAGCAAAAGGCCAGGAACCGTAAAAA
GGCCGCGTTGCTGGCGTTTTTCCATAGGCTCCGCCCCCCTGACGAGCATCACAAAAATCGACGCTCAAGT
CAGAGGTGGCGAAACCCGACAGGACTATAAAGATACCAGGCGTTTCCCCCTGGAAGCTCCCTCGTGCGCT
CTCCTGTTCCGACCCTGCCGCTTACCGGATACCTGTCCGCCTTTCTCCCTTCGGGAAGCGTGGCGCTTTC
TCATAGCTCACGCTGTAGGTATCTCAGTTCGGTGTAGGTCGTTCGCTCCAAGCTGGGCTGTGTGCACGAA
CCCCCCGTTCAGCCCGACCGCTGCGCCTTATCCGGTAACTATCGTCTTGAGTCCAACCCGGTAAGACACG
ACTTATCGCCACTGGCAGCAGCCACTGGTAACAGGATTAGCAGAGCGAGGTATGTAGGCGGTGCTACAGA
GTTCTTGAAGTGGTGGCCTAACTACGGCTACACTAGAAGAACAGTATTTGGTATCTGCGCTCTGCTGAAG
CCAGTTACCTTCGGAAAAAGAGTTGGTAGCTCTTGATCCGGCAAACAAACCACCGCTGGTAGCGGTGGTT
TTTTTGTTTGCAAGCAGCAGATTACGCGCAGAAAAAAAGGATCTCAAGAAGATCCTTTGATCTTTTCTAC
GGGGTCTGACGCTCAGTGGAACGAAAACTCACGTTAAGGGATTTTGGTCATGAGATTATCAAAAAGGATC
TTCACCTAGATCCTTTTAAATTAAAAATGAAGTTTTAAATCAATCTAAAGTATATATGAGTAAACTTGGT
CTGACAGTTACCAATGCTTAATCAGTGAGGCACCTATCTCAGCGATCTGTCTATTTCGTTCATCCATAGT
TGCCTGACTCCCCGTCGTGTAGATAACTACGATACGGGAGGGCTTACCATCTGGCCCCAGTGCTGCAATG
ATACCGCGAGACCCACGCTCACCGGCTCCAGATTTATCAGCAATAAACCAGCCAGCCGGAAGGGCCGAGC
GCAGAAGTGGTCCTGCAACTTTATCCGCCTCCATCCAGTCTATTAATTGTTGCCGGGAAGCTAGAGTAAG
TAGTTCGCCAGTTAATAGTTTGCGCAACGTTGTTGCCATTGCTACAGGCATCGTGGTGTCACGCTCGTCG
TTTGGTATGGCTTCATTCAGCTCCGGTTCCCAACGATCAAGGCGAGTTACATGATCCCCCATGTTGTGCA
AAAAAGCGGTTAGCTCCTTCGGTCCTCCGATCGTTGTCAGAAGTAAGTTGGCCGCAGTGTTATCACTCAT
GGTTATGGCAGCACTGCATAATTCTCTTACTGTCATGCCATCCGTAAGATGCTTTTCTGTGACTGGTGAG
TACTCAACCAAGTCATTCTGAGAATAGTGTATGCGGCGACCGAGTTGCTCTTGCCCGGCGTCAATACGGG
ATAATACCGCGCCACATAGCAGAACTTTAAAAGTGCTCATCATTGGAAAACGTTCTTCGGGGCGAAAACT
CTCAAGGATCTTACCGCTGTTGAGATCCAGTTCGATGTAACCCACTCGTGCACCCAACTGATCTTCAGCA
TCTTTTACTTTCACCAGCGTTTCTGGGTGAGCAAAAACAGGAAGGCAAAATGCCGCAAAAAAGGGAATAA
GGGCGACACGGAAATGTTGAATACTCATACTCTTCCTTTTTCAATATTATTGAAGCATTTATCAGGGTTA
TTGTCTCATGAGCGGATACATATTTGAATGTATTTAGAAAAATAAACAAATAGGGGTTCCGCGCACATTT
CCCCGAAAAGTGCCACCTGACGTCGACGGATCGGGAGATCTCCCGATCCCCTATGGTGCACTCTCAGTAC
AATCTGCTCTGATGCCGCATAGTTAAGCCAGTATCTGCTCCCTGCTTGTGTGTTGGAGGTCGCTGAGTAG
TGC
